Addgene plasmid #172373: CVS-N2c-EGFP-FlpO
Purpose: Production of RVdG-CVS-N2c viral vectors for cell-type specific trans-synaptic retrograde labeling.
Depositing lab: Yoav Ben-Simon & Peter Jonas. Depositing organization: Institute of Science and Technology Austria (I.S.T. Austria). Publication: Fast, high-throughput production of improved rabies viral vectors for specific, efficient and versatile transsynaptic retrograde labeling. Sumser A, Joesch M, Jonas P, Ben-Simon Y. Elife. 2022 Aug 30;11:e79848. doi: 10.7554/eLife.79848. PubMed 36040301.
Backbone
  Vector backbone: Rabies CVS N2c(deltaG)
  Backbone manufacturer: Matthias J. Schnell, Thomas Jefferson University
  Backbone size w/o insert (bp): 14070
  Vector type: Neurotropic virus
Growth in bacteria
  Bacterial resistance: Ampicillin, 100 μg/mL
  Growth temperature: 37°C
  Growth strain: NEB Stable
  Copy number: Low Copy
Gene/Insert
  Gene/Insert name: EGFP + FlpO
  Species: Other
  Insert size (bp): 2038
  Cloning method: Restriction Enzyme; 5′ cloning site XmaI (not destroyed); 3′ cloning site NheI (not destroyed)
  Sequencing primers: 5′ GGAGGTTATCCTCGGGACTGGAATCG; 3′ GCCTCTTGGATGTGAAAAAAACTATTAACATCCCTC
Terms and licenses: Academic/Nonprofit Terms; Industry Terms: Not Available to Industry
Depositor comments: Please visit https://doi.org/10.1101/2021.12.23.474014 for bioRxiv preprint.
How to cite: CVS-N2c-EGFP-FlpO was a gift from Yoav Ben-Simon & Peter Jonas (Addgene plasmid # 172373 ; http://n2t.net/addgene:172373 ; RRID:Addgene_172373)
