[The description below was written by a language model from this plasmid's Addgene catalogue record and pLannotate feature annotations shown in this document.]
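Description:
CVS-N2c-EGFP-FlpO is a rabies virus genome plasmid used to rescue glycoprotein-deleted (deltaG) viral vectors of the CVS-N2c strain, a neurotropic virus used for retrograde trans-synaptic tracing. The roughly 16.1 kb plasmid carries a full-length cDNA of the viral genome in which the annotated open reading frames run N, P, M, then the transgenes, then L. No glycoprotein gene is annotated. In its position, between M and L, sits a cassette of about 2 kb cloned between XmaI and NheI sites. It contains EGFP followed by FLPo, the mouse codon-optimised, nuclear-targeted Flp recombinase that acts at FRT sites. The two reading frames are separated by a short gap, but the record does not state how the second is expressed (for example as its own viral transcription unit).

Upstream of the genome lie a CMV enhancer/promoter and a T7 promoter, so the antigenomic RNA can be transcribed in mammalian cells by either host RNA polymerase II or T7 polymerase. A hammerhead ribozyme fragment at the 5′ end and an HDV ribozyme at the 3′ end, followed by a T7 terminator, trim the transcript to exact viral termini, which is needed for encapsidation and replication. A short hit labelled as a truncated HIV-1 LTR fragment next to the CMV promoter is probably an annotation artefact. The bacterial backbone provides a ColE1/pUC-type origin, ampicillin resistance, an f1 origin and lac-region remnants. The catalogue lists the plasmid as low copy.

The stated purpose is production of RVdG-CVS-N2c vectors for cell-type-specific retrograde trans-synaptic labelling. Because the virus lacks G, it can spread only from cells that are supplied with glycoprotein in trans. Infected neurons fluoresce green and express FlpO, which can switch on Flp-dependent constructs or alleles.
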