Features (pLannotate 1.2.2; 23 found; start..end, strand, type, name):
     71..1420    +  CDS            N: NCAP_RABVH - Experimental evidence at protein level: Swiss-Prot protein existence level 1. Encapsidates the genome in a ratio of one protein N per nine ribonucleotides, protecting it from nucleases. If expressed without protein P it binds non-specifically RNA and therefore can bind it's own mRNA. Interaction with protein P abolishes any non-specific RNA binding, and prevents phosphorylation. The soluble N-P complex encapsidates specifically the genomic RNA, with protein N protecting the genome like a pearl necklace. The encapsidated genomic RNA is termed the nucleocapsid (NC) and serves as tem
   1514..2404    +  CDS            P: PHOSP_RABVC - Experimental evidence at protein level: Swiss-Prot protein existence level 1. Non catalytic polymerase cofactor and regulatory protein that plays a role in viral transcription and replication. Stabilizes the RNA polymerase L to the N-RNA template and binds the soluble protein N, preventing it from encapsidating non-genomic RNA. Also inhibits host IFN-alpha and IFN-beta signaling by binding and retaining phosphorylated STAT1 in the cytoplasm or by inhibiting the DNA binding of STAT1 in the nucleus. Might be involved, through interaction with host dynein, in intracellular microtubu
   2496..3101    +  CDS            M: MATRX_RABVH - Experimental evidence at protein level: Swiss-Prot protein existence level 1. Plays a major role in assembly, budding and uncoating of virion after membrane fusion. Completely covers the ribonucleoprotein coil and keep it in condensed bullet-shaped form. Inhibits viral transcription and stimulates replication. Plays a major role in early induction of TRAIL-mediated apoptosis in infected neurons. From Rabies virus (strain HEP-Flury) (RABV).
   3327..4046    +  CDS            EGFP: the original enhanced GFP (Yang et al., 1996) mammalian codon-optimized
   4093..5364    +  CDS            FLPo: nuclear-targeted site-specific recombinase FLPo is a mouse codon-optimized fusion between the SV40 nuclear localization signal and a thermostable version of the Saccharomyces cerevisiae site-specific recombinase FLP. Recombination occurs at FRT sequences.
   5895..12275   +  CDS            L: L_RABVH - Experimental evidence at protein level: Swiss-Prot protein existence level 1. RNA-directed RNA polymerase that catalyzes the replication of viral genomic RNA. The template is composed of the viral RNA tightly encapsidated by the nucleoprotein (N). The replicase mode is dependent on intracellular N protein concentration. In this mode, the polymerase replicates the whole viral genome without recognizing transcriptional signals, and the replicated genome is not caped or polyadenylated. From Rabies virus (strain HEP-Flury) (RABV).
  12407..12499   +  ncRNA          HDV ribozyme: Accession: RF00094 - Hepatitis delta virus ribozyme
  12506..12555   +  CDS            SET1 (fragment): solubility-enhancement tag derived from T7 phage gene 10B
  12563..12610   +  terminator     T7 terminator: transcription terminator for bacteriophage T7 RNA polymerase
  12660..12682   -  protein_bind   lac operator (fragment): The lac repressor binds to the lac operator to inhibit transcription in E. coli. This inhibition can be relieved by adding lactose or isopropyl-β-D-thiogalactopyranoside (IPTG). lac repressor encoded by lacI
  12686..12716   -  promoter       lac promoter: promoter for the E. coli lac operon
  12731..12752   -  protein_bind   CAP binding site: CAP binding activates transcription in the presence of cAMP. E. coli catabolite activator protein
  12765..12857   -  CDS            lacI (fragment): lac repressor; lacI; The lac repressor binds to the lac operator to inhibit transcription in E. coli. This inhibition can be relieved by adding lactose or isopropyl-β-D-thiogalactopyranoside (IPTG).
  13040..13628   -  rep_origin     ori: high-copy-number ColE1/pMB1/pBR322/pUC origin of replication
  13799..14659   -  CDS            AmpR: β-lactamase; bla; confers resistance to ampicillin, carbenicillin, and related antibiotics
  14660..14764   -  promoter       AmpR promoter: bla
  14791..15149   +  rep_origin     f1 ori (sequence partly withheld): f1 bacteriophage origin of replication; arrow indicates direction of (+) strand synthesis
  15251..15406   -  CDS            lacZα (fragment): LacZα fragment of β-galactosidase; lacZ fragment
  15474..15777   +  enhancer       CMV enhancer: human cytomegalovirus immediate early enhancer
  15778..15981   +  promoter       CMV promoter: human cytomegalovirus (CMV) immediate early promoter
  15977..16010   +  LTR            5' LTR (truncated) (fragment): truncated 5' long terminal repeat (LTR) from HIV-1
  16026..16044   +  promoter       T7 promoter: promoter for bacteriophage T7 RNA polymerase
  16070..16095   +  misc_RNA       sTRSV HHRz (fragment): hammerhead ribozyme from the tobacco ringspot virus satellite RNA (Khvorova et al., 2003)
>Addgene plasmid #172373 | CVS-N2c-EGFP-FlpO | addgene full sequence | sequence record 343796 | Addgene NGS Result
ACGCTTAACAACAAAACCAGAGAAGAAAAAGACAGCGTCAATTGCAAAGCAAAAATGTAACACCCCTACA
ATGGATGCCGACAAGATTGTGTTCAAAGTCAATAATCAGGTGGTCTCTTTGAAGCCTGAGATTATCGTGG
ATCAATATGAGTACAAGTACCCTGCCATCAAGGATTTGAAAAAGCCTTGTATCACCCTAGGGAAAGCCCC
CGACTTGAACAAAGCATACAAATCAGTTTTATCAGGCATGAATGCCGCCAAACTTGATCCGGATGATGTA
TGCTCCTACTTGGCAGCAGCAATGCAGTTCTTTGAGGGGACATGTCCGGAAGACTGGACCAGCTATGGAA
TCCTGATTGCACGAAAAGGAGATAGGATCACCCCAAACTCTCTAGTGGAGATAAAGCGTACTGATGTAGA
AGGGAATTGGGCTCTGACAGGAGGCATGGAATTGACAAGGGACCCCACTGTCTCTGAACATGCATCTTTA
GTCGGTCTTCTCCTGAGTCTGTACAGGTTGAGCAAAATATCAGGACAGAACACTGGTAACTATAAGACAA
ACATTGCAGATAGGATAGAGCAGATTTTCGAGACAGCACCTTTTGTTAAGATCGTGGAACACCATACCCT
AATGACAACTCACAAGATGTGTGCTAATTGGAGTACTATACCGAACTTCAGATTTTTGGCCGGAACCTAC
GACATGTTTTTCTCACGGATTGAGCATCTATATTCGGCAATCAGAGTGGGCACAGTCGTCACCGCTTATG
AAGACTGCTCAGGACTGGTATCGTTTACAGGGTTCATAAAGCAGATCAATCTCACCGCAAGGGAAGCAAT
ACTATATTTCTTCCACAAGAACTTTGAGGAAGAGATAAGAAGAATGTTCGAGCCAGGGCAAGAGACAGCT
GTTCCTCACTCTTATTTCATCCACTTCCGTTCACTAGGCTTGAGTGGGAAGTCTCCTTATTCATCGAATG
CTGTCGGTCATGTGTTCAATCTCATTCACTTTGTTGGATGCTACATGGGTCAAGTCAGATCTCTAAATGC
GACGGTTATTGCTGCATGTGCCCCTCATGAGATGTCTGTTCTAGGGGGCTATTTGGGAGAGGAATTCTTC
GGAAAAGGGACATTTGAAAGAAGGTTCTTCAGAGACGAGAAAGAACTTCAAGAATATGAGGCGGCTGAAC
TAACAAAGTCCGACGTGGCACTGGCAGATGACGGAACCGTCAACTCTGATGACGAGGACTATTTCTCTGG
TGAAACCAGAAGTCCAGAAGCTGTCTATACTCGAATCATGATGAATGGAGGTCGACTGAAGAGATCTCAT
ATACGGAGATATGTCTCAGTCAGTTCCAATCATCAAGCCCGTCCAAACTCATTCGCCGAATTTTTAAACA
AGACGTATTCGAATGACTCATAAGGAGTTGATTGACAGGGTGCCAGAAATCTATAGATTGTATATATCCA
TCATGAAAAAAACTAACACTCCTCCTTTCAAACCATCCCAAATATGAGCAAGATCTTTGTTAATCCGAGT
GCAATCAGAGCCGGTCTGGCCGATCTTGAGATGGCCGAAGAGACTGTTGATCTGATCAACAGAAACATAG
AAGACAATCAGGCTCATCTCCAGGGAGAACCCATAGAAGTGGACAACCTCCCTGAGGACATGAAGCGACT
TCACCTGGACGATGAAAAATCGTCCAACCTTGGTGAGATGGTTAGGGTGGGAGAAGGCAAGTATCGAGAG
GACTTTCAGATGGATGAGGGAGAGGACCCCAACCTCCTGTTCCAATCGTACCTGGATAATGTTGGAGTCC
AAATAGTCAGACAAATGAGGTCAGGAGAGAGATTCCTCAAGATATGGTCACAGACCGTAGAGGAAATTGT
ATCCTATGTCACGGTCAACTTTCCTAACCCTCCAAGAAGGTCTTCGGAGGATAAATCAACCCAGACTACT
GGCAGAGAGCTCAAGAAGGAGACAACGTCTGCTTTCTCTCAGAGAGAAAGCCAACCTTCGAAAGCTAGGA
TGGTGGCTCAAGTTGCCCCTGGTCCTCCAGCCCTTGAATGGTCAGCCACCAATGAAGAAGATGATCTATC
AGTAGAGGCTGAGATCGCTCATCAGATTGCTGAAAGCTTTTCCAAGAAGTACAAGTTTCCCTCCCGATCT
TCAGGAATATTCTTGTATAATTTTGAGCAACTGAAGATGAACCTTGATGACATAGTTAAAGAGGCAAAAA
ATGTACCGGGCGTGACCCGTCTGGCCCATGATGGATCCAAAATCCCCCTGAGATGCGTACTGGGATGGGT
CGCTTTGGCTAATTCCAAAAAATTCCAATTACTAGTCGAGGCTGACAAGCTAAGCAAAATCATGCAAGAT
GATTTGAATCGCTATACATCCTGCTAACCGAGTTTTCGAACTCAGTCCCTCCAGATAATGAAAACTGAGA
TGTTATGGAGTAGACATGAAAAAAACAGGCAACACCACTGATAAAATGAACGTTCTACGCAAGATAGTGA
AAAAATGTAGGGATGAGGACACTCAAAAGCCCTCTCCTGTGTCAGCCCCTCCGTATGACGATGACCTGTG
GCTTCCACCTCCTGAATATGTCCCGCTGAAAGAACTCACAAGCAAGAAGAACATGAGGAACTTTTGTGTC
AACGGGGAGGTTAAAGCGTGTAGCCCAAATGGTTACTCATTCAGGATTTTGCGGCACATTCTGAGATCAT
TCAACGAGATATACTCTGGGAATCATAGGATGATTGGGTTAGTCAAAATTGTTGTTGGACTAGCTTTATC
AGGAGCTCCAGTACCTGAGGGCATGAACTGGGTATACAAATTGAGGAGAACCCTTATATTCCAGTGGGCT
GATTCCAGGGGCCCTCTTGAAGGGGAGGAGTTAGATTACTCTCAAGAGATCACTTGGGATGATGATACTG
AATTCGTCGGATTGCAAATAAGAGTGAGCGCAAGACAATGTCATATTCAAGGCAGGATCTGGTGTATCAA
CACGAACTCGAGGGCATGTCAACTATGGTCTGACATGTCTCTTCAGACACAAAGGTCTGAAGAGGACAAA
GACTCTTCTCTGCTTCTAGAATAATCAGATTATATCCTGCAAGTGTATCACTTGTTTACCTCTGGAGGAG
AGAGCATACAGGCTTGACTCCGATCCTTGGGAGCAATAGAACAAAAAAACACACGTTATGGTGCCGTTAA
ATCGCTGCATTTTATCAAAGTCAAGTTGATAACCTTTACATTTTGAGCCTCTTGGATGTGAAAAAAACTA
TTAACATCCCTCAAAAGACCCCGGGCGTACGCCACCATGGTGAGCAAGGGCGAGGAGCTGTTCACCGGGG
TGGTGCCCATCCTGGTCGAGCTGGACGGCGACGTAAACGGCCACAAGTTCAGCGTGTCCGGCGAGGGCGA
GGGCGATGCCACCTACGGCAAGCTGACCCTGAAGTTCATCTGCACCACCGGCAAGCTGCCCGTGCCCTGG
CCCACCCTCGTGACCACCCTGACCTACGGCGTGCAGTGCTTCAGCCGCTACCCCGACCACATGAAGCAGC
ACGACTTCTTCAAGTCCGCCATGCCCGAAGGCTACGTCCAGGAGCGCACCATCTTCTTCAAGGACGACGG
CAACTACAAGACCCGCGCCGAGGTGAAGTTCGAGGGCGACACCCTGGTGAACCGCATCGAGCTGAAGGGC
ATCGACTTCAAGGAGGACGGCAACATCCTGGGGCACAAGCTGGAGTACAACTACAACAGCCACAACGTCT
ATATCATGGCCGACAAGCAGAAGAACGGCATCAAGGTGAACTTCAAGATCCGCCACAACATCGAGGACGG
CAGCGTGCAGCTCGCCGACCACTACCAGCAGAACACCCCCATCGGCGACGGCCCCGTGCTGCTGCCCGAC
AACCACTACCTGAGCACCCAGTCCGCCCTGAGCAAAGACCCCAACGAGAAGCGCGATCACATGGTCCTGC
TGGAGTTCGTGACCGCCGCCGGGATCACTCTCGGCATGGACGAGCTGTACAAGTAAGCTAGACATGAAAA
AAACTAACACTCCTCCGGTACCGGATCCCACCATGAGCCAGTTCGACATCCTGTGCAAGACCCCCCCCAA
GGTGCTGGTGCGGCAGTTCGTGGAGAGATTCGAGAGGCCCAGCGGCGAGAAGATCGCCAGCTGTGCCGCC
GAGCTGACCTACCTGTGCTGGATGATCACCCACAACGGCACCGCCATCAAGAGGGCCACCTTCATGAGCT
ACAACACCATCATCAGCAACAGCCTGAGCTTCGACATCGTGAACAAGAGCCTGCAGTTCAAGTACAAGAC
CCAGAAGGCCACCATCCTGGAGGCCAGCCTGAAGAAGCTGATCCCCGCCTGGGAGTTCACCATCATCCCT
TACAACGGCCAGAAGCACCAGAGCGACATCACCGACATCGTGTCCAGCCTGCAGCTGCAGTTCGAGAGCA
GCGAGGAGGCCGACAAGGGCAACAGCCACAGCAAGAAGATGCTGAAGGCCCTGCTGTCCGAGGGCGAGAG
CATCTGGGAGATCACCGAGAAGATCCTGAACAGCTTCGAGTACACCAGCAGGTTCACCAAGACCAAGACC
CTGTACCAGTTCCTGTTCCTGGCCACATTCATCAACTGCGGCAGGTTCAGCGACATCAAGAACGTGGACC
CCAAGAGCTTCAAGCTGGTGCAGAACAAGTACCTGGGCGTGATCATTCAGTGCCTGGTGACCGAGACCAA
GACAAGCGTGTCCAGGCACATCTACTTTTTCAGCGCCAGAGGCAGGATCGACCCCCTGGTGTACCTGGAC
GAGTTCCTGAGGAACAGCGAGCCCGTGCTGAAGAGAGTGAACAGGACCGGCAACAGCAGTAGCAACAAGC
AGGAGTACCAGCTGCTGAAGGACAACCTGGTGCGCAGCTACAACAAGGCCCTGAAGAAGAACGCCCCCTA
CCCCATCTTCGCTATCAAGAACGGCCCTAAGAGCCACATCGGCAGGCACCTGATGACCAGCTTTCTGAGC
ATGAAGGGCCTGACCGAGCTGACAAACGTGGTGGGCAACTGGAGCGACAAGAGGGCCTCCGCCGTGGCCA
GGACCACCTACACCCACCAGATCACCGCCATCCCCGACCACTACTTCGCCCTGGTGTCCAGGTACTACGC
CTACGACCCCATCAGCAAGGAGATGATCGCCCTGAAGGACGAGACCAACCCCATCGAGGAGTGGCAGCAC
ATCGAGCAGCTGAAGGGCAGCGCCGAGGGCAGCATCAGATACCCCGCCTGGAACGGCATCATCAGCCAGG
AGGTGCTGGACTACCTGAGCAGCTACATCAACAGGCGGATCTGAGCTAGCGGCGCCTAGCCGGTCATCCT
TTTGACGATTCCAGTCCCGAGGATAACCTCCTCTCGGGATTGGGGGGAATCTTTGGATCCAGTAGTCCTC
CTTGAACTCCGTCCAACAGGGCAGATTCAAGAGTCATAAGACTTTCATTAATCATTTCAGTTGATCAGAC
ATGGTCGTGTAGATTCTCTTAATACGGGAGATCTTCTAGCAGTTTCAGTGACCAACGGTGCTTTCATTCT
CCAGGAACTGATACCAAAGGTTGTGGACAGGCCAAGGGGTACTTCGGATGACTCTGTGCTTGGGCACAGA
AAGAGGTCGTAGTGTGCCCCCCGATAGCGGACTCGACATGAATCAACTAAGAAAGGCAATCTGCCTCCCA
TGATGGACATAAGCAATAGTTCACAACCATCTTGCATCTCAGTGAAGTGTACATAACTATTGAGGGCTGG
GTCATCTAAGCATTTCAGTCGAGAAAAAAACTGTAGACCAAAAGAACAACTAGCAACACTTCTCATCCAG
AGACCCATATCAAGATGCTAGATCCGGGAGAGGTTTATGATGACCCTATTGATCCAATTGAGTCAGAGGC
TGAACCCAGAGGAACCCCCACTGTCCCCAACATCTTGAGGAACTCCGACTACAATCTCAATTCTCCTTTG
ATAGAGGATCCTGCCAAACTAATGTTAGAATGGTTGAAGACAGGGAACAGACCTTATCGGATGACTTTGA
CAGACAATTGCTCCAGGTCTTACAAAGTTTTGAAAGATTATTTCAAGAAAGTAGATTTGGGTTCTCTCAA
AGTGGGCGGAACTGCTGCACAGTCAATGGTTTCTCTCTGGTTGTGTGGTGCCCACTCTGAATCAAACAGG
AGCCGGAGATGTATAACCGACTTGGCCCATTTCTATTCCAAGTCATCCCCCATAGAGAAGCTATTGAATT
GTACGCTAGGAAACAGAGGCCTGAGAATCCCACCAGAGGGGGTGTTAAATTGCCTCGAGAGGGTCAATTA
TGACAAGGCATTTGGGAGGTATCTGGCCAACACGTATTCCTCTTACTTGTTTTTCCATGTAATCACCTTA
TACATGAATGCCTTAGACTGGGAAGAGGAAAAGACCATCCTGGCATTATGGAAAGATATAACCTCAGTGG
ATACCGAGAAGGACTTGGTCAAATTCAAAGATCAAATATGGGGACTGTTGATTGTGACAAAGGACTTTGT
TTACTCTCAGAGTTCAAACTGTCTTTTTGACAGAAACTACACACTGATGCTAAAGGATCTTTTCTTGTCT
CGATTCAACTCCTTAATGATTCTGCTTTCTCCCCCTGAGCCCCGATACTCAGATGACTTAATATCTCAGC
TGTGCCAGCTATACATCGCTGGGGATCAAGTCTTGTCCATGTGTGGGAACTCCGGCTATGAAGTCATCAA
AATATTGGAGCCATATGTCGTGAACAGTTTGGTCCAGAGGGCAGAGAAGTTTAGGCCTCTCATCCACCCC
TTGGGAGACTTTCCTATGTTCATAAAAGACAAGGTGAATCAACTTGAAGGGACTTTTGGTCCCAGTGCAA
AGAGGTTTTTTAGGGTTTTAGATCAATTCGACAACATACATGACTTAGTATTTGTGTATGGCTGTTACAG
ACATTGGGGGCACCCCTATATAGATTATCGGAAGGGTCTGTCGAAACTATATGATCAAGTTCACATTAAG
AAAGTAATAGATAAGTCCTACCAGGAGTGTTTAGCAAGTGACTTGGCCAGAAGGATCCTCAGATGGGGAT
TTGACAAGTACTCCAAATGGTATCTAGATTCGAGATTCCTTGCCCGAGACCACCCCTTGACTCCTTATGT
CAAGACCCAAACATGGCCACCCAAACATATAGTAGACTTGGTGGGGGACACATGGCATAAGCTCCCGATC
ACGCAGATCTTTGAAATTCCTGAATCAATGGACCCGTCAGAGATACTGGATGACAAATCACATTCTTTCA
CCAGAACAAGGTTAGCTTCTTGGCTGTCAGAGAACCGAGGGGGGCCTGTTCCTAGCGAGAAGGTCATTAT
CACGGCCCTGTCTAAGCCACCTGTCAATCCCCGAGAGTTTTTGAAATCTATAGACCTCGGAGGATTGCCA
GATGAGGATTTGATAATTGGCCTCAAACCAAAGGAACGGGAGTTGAAGATCGAGGGCCGATTCTTTGCTC
TAATGTCATGGAATCTAAGATTATATTTTGTCATCACCGAAAAGCTCTTGGCCAACTACATTTTGCCACT
TTTTGACGCACTGACTATGACAGACAACCTGAACAAGGTGTTCAAAAAGTTGATCGACAGGGTCACCGGG
CAAGGGCTTTTGGACTATTCTAGGGTCACATACGCATTTCACCTGGACTATGAGAAATGGAACAATCATC
AAAGATTGGAGTCAACAGAGGATGTATTCTCTGTCCTAGATCAGGTGTTTGGATTGAAGAGGGTGTTTTC
TAGAACACACGAGTTTTTTCAGAAGTCCTGGATCTATTATTCAGACAGATCAGACCTCATTGGGTTATGG
GAGGACCAAATATATTGCTTGGATATGTCTAACGGCCCAACCTGCTGGAATGGCCAAGATGGCGGGCTAG
AGGGCTTGCGGCAGAAGGGCTGGAGTCTAGTCAGTTTATTAATGATAGATAGAGAATCTCAAACCAGGAA
CACAAGAACCAAGATACTAGCTCAAGGAGACAACCAGGTTCTGTGTCCTACATACATGTTGTCACCGGGA
TTGTCTCAAGAGGGGCTTCTCTATGAGTTAGAGAGCATATCAAGGAATGCACTCTCAATATACCGAGCTA
TCGAGGAAGGAGCATCTAAGCTGGGGCTGATCATCAAGAAGGAAGAGACCATGTGTAGTTATGACTTTCT
CATATATGGGAAGACCCCCTTATTTCGAGGCAACATATTGGTGCCTGAATCCAAAAGATGGGCCCGAGTC
TCTTGCATCTCTAACGACCAAATAGTCAACCTCGCCAATATAATGTCGACAGTATCCACCAATGCGCTGA
CAGTGGCACAACACTCTCAATCTCTGATCAAACCTATGAGGGATTTTCTGCTCATGTCAGTACAGGCAGT
TTTCCACTACCTGTTGTTTAGCCCAATCCTAAAAGGCAGAGTTTATAAGATTCTGAGTGCTGAAGGGGAG
AGCTTTCTCCTAGCCATGTCGCGGATAATCTACCTAGATCCTTCTTTGGGAGGGGTGTCTGGAATGTCTC
TCGGGAGGTTCCATATACGTCAGTTCTCAGACCCTGTCTCTGAAGGGTTGTCATTCTGGAGAGAGATCTG
GTTAGGCTCTCATGAGTCCTGGATTCACGCGTTGTGTCAGGAGGCCGGGAACCCCGATCTTGGAGAGAGA
ACACTCGAGAGCTTCACTCGCCTTTTAGAAGATCCTACTACCTTAAATATCAAAGGAGGGGCCAGCCCTA
CCATTCTACTCAAGGATGCTATCAGAAAGGCTCTGTACGACGAGGTGGACAAGGTGGAAAATTCAGAGTT
TCGAGAGGCAATCCTGCTGTCCAAGACCCATAGAGATAACTTTATACTCTTTTTAAAATCTGTTGAGCCT
CTGTTCCCTCGATTTCTCAGTGAGCTCTTCAGTTCGTCTTTCTTGGGAATACCGGAGTCAATCATTGGAC
TGATACAAAACTCCCGGACAATAAGAAGGCAGTTTAGAAAGAGTCTCTCAAGAACTTTAGAAGAGTCCTT
CTACAACTCAGAGATCCACGGGATTAATCGGATAACCCAGACACCTCAAAGGGTCGGAAGGGTGTGGCCT
TGCTCTTCAGAGAGGGCAGATCTACTTAGGGAGATCTCTTGGGGGAGGAAAGTGGTAGGCACGACAGTTC
CTCACCCTTCCGAGATGTTGGAGTTGTTTCCCAAATCCTCCATTTCCTGCACTTGTGGAGCAACAGGGGG
AGGCAATCCTAGAGTCTCTGTATCAGTACTCCCGTCCTTCGATCAGTCATTTTTCTCACGGGGCCCCCTA
AAGGGATACTTGGGCTCGTCCACCTCCATGTCAACCCAGCTATTCCATGCATGGGAAAAAGTCACTAATG
TTCATGTGGTGAAAAGGGCTCTATCGTTAAAAGAATCTATAAACTGGTTCATCAATAGGAATTCCAATTT
GGCTCAAACTCTAATTGGAAACATCATGTCTCTGACAGGCCCTGATTTCCCTCTAGAAGAGGCCCCTGTT
TTCAAACGGACAGGGTCAGCCTTGCATAGGTTCAAGTCTGCCAGATACAGCGAAGGAGGGTATTCTTCTG
TTTGCCCTAACCTTCTCTCCCATATCTCTGTTAGTACAGACACTATGTCTGATTTGACCCAAAACGGGAA
GAACTATGATTTCATGTTTCAGCCATTGATGCTTTATGCGCAAACATGGACATCGGAACTGGTACAGAGG
GATACAAGACTTAGAGACTCCACGTTTCACTGGCACCTTCGGTGCAACAGATGTGTGAGGCCCATTGATG
ATATAACACTGGAAACTTCTCAGATCTTCGAGTTCCCGGATGTGTCAAAAAGGATATCCAGGATGGTTTC
TGGAGCTGTCCCTCAATTTCAGAAGCTTCCTGATATCCGTCTAAGACCAGGTGATTTTGAATCCCTAAGT
GGTAGAGAAAAGTCTCGCCATATAGGGTCAGCTCAGGGGCTCTTATACTCAATCTTAGTAGCAATTCACG
ACTCAGGATACAATGATGGGACCATCTTCCCTGTCAACATATACGGCAAAGTTTCCCCCAGAGACTATTT
GAGAGGGCTTGCAAGAGGGATCTTGATAGGGTCCTCGATTTGCTTCTTGACACGAATGACAAATATTAAC
ATTAACAGACCTCTTGAATTGATCTCAGGGGTAATTTCCTATATTCTCCTGAGGCTGGATAATCATCCCT
CTCTGTATATAATGCTTAGAGAACCGTCTCTTAGAGGAGAAATATTCTCTATCCCTCAGAAAATCCCCGC
CGCTTACCCAACCACTATGAGAGAAGGCAACAGATCGATTTTGTGTTACCTCCAACACGTGCTACGCTAT
GAGCGAGAGGCAATCACGGCGTCCCCGGAGAATGACTGGCTGTGGATCTTCTCAGACTTCAGAAGTGTGA
AAATGACGTACTTGACCCTCATTACCTACCAGTCTCACCTCCTACTCCAGAGGGTTGAGAGAAACTTGTC
TAAGAGTATGAGAGCTACTCTGCGACAAATGAGTTCCTTAATGAGGCAAGTGCTGGGTGGGCACGGAGAA
GATACCTTGGAGTCAGACGATGACATTCAACGATTACTAAAAGACTCTTTGCGAAAGACAAGGTGGGTGG
ATCAAGAGGTGCGCCATGCAGCTAGAACCATGAATGGAGATTACAGCCCCGACAAGAAAGTATCCCACAA
GGCAGGATGTTCAGAATGGGTCTGCTCTGCTCAACAGATTGCCGTCTCCACCTCAGCCAACCCGGCCCCT
GTCTCAGAGCTTGACATTAGGGCCCTCTCTAAGAGGTTTCAAAACCCCTTGATCTCGGGCCTGAGAGTGG
TTCAGTGGGCAACCGGTGCCCATTATAAGCTTAAGCCTATTCTAGATGATCTAAATGTTTTCCCATCTCT
CTGTCTTGTAATTGGAGACGGGTCAGGGGGAATATCAAGGGCAGTTCTCAACATGTTTCCAGATTCTAAG
CTTGTGTTCAACAGCCTATTGGAGGTGAATGATCTGATGGCTTCCGGAACACATCCACTGCCTCCTTCAG
CAATCATGAGTGGAGGAGATGACATCATCTCCAGAGTGATAGACTTTGACTCAATATGGGAGAAACCGTC
CGACCTGAGGAACTCGGCCACCTGGAGATACTTCCAGTCGGTTCAAAAACAGGTCAACATGTCGTATGAC
CTCATTATTTGTGATGCAGAAGTTACTGATATTGCATCTATCAACCGGATAACTCTGTTGATGTCTGATT
TCGCATTGTCTATAGATGGACCACTTTATCTGGTCTTCAAAACTTACGGGACTATGCTAGTAAACCCGGA
CTATAAAGCTATTCAACATCTGTCAAGAGCGTTCCCTTCGGTCACAGGGTTTGTAACCCAAGTAACTTCA
TCCTTTTCTTCTGAGCTATACCTCCGGTTCTCTAAACGAGGAAAGTTTTTCAGGGACGCCGAGTACTTGA
CCTCTTCCACCCTTCGAGAGATGAGCCTTGTGTTGTTCAATTGCAGCAGCCCCAAAAGTGAGATGCAGAG
AGCTCGTTCCTTAAACTATCAAGACCTGGTAAGGGGATTTCCTGAAGAGATCATATCAAATCCTTACAAC
GAAATGATCATAACTCTGATTGACAATGATGTAGAGTCCTTCCTAGTCCACAAGATGGTGGATGATCTTG
AGCTACAGAGGGGAACTCTGTCTAAAGTGGCTATCATTATATCCATCATGATCGTTTTTTCCAATAGAGT
CTTCAACATTTCCAAACCTTTGACTGACCCCTTGTTCTACCCCCCATCTGATCCTAAAATCCTGAGGCAC
TTCAACATATGTTGCAGTACTATGATGTATCTATCTACCGCTTTAGGCGACGTCCCTAACTTCGCAAGAC
TTCATGACCTGTATAACAGACCTATAACTTGTTACTTCAGAAAACAAGTTATTCGAGGGAATATTTATCT
ATCTTGGAGTTGGTCCGATGATACCCCAGTGTTCAAGAGAGTAGCCTGTAATTCTAGCTTGAGTCTGTCA
TCTCACTGGATCAGGTTGATCTACAAGATAGTGAAGACTACCAGACTCATTGGCAGCATAAAAGACCTAT
CAGGAGAGGTAGAACGACATCTTCATGGGTATAACAGATGGATCACCCTCGAGGATATCCGATCTAGATC
ATCCCTACTAGATTACAGTTGTTTGTAAGCCGGATATTACCGAAAGCCTGTGCATGCTAAAATTCTTGTA
TGATGCATCTTGAAAAAAACAAGATCTTGAATCCGGACCTCTGGTTGTTTGATTGTTTTTTCCATCTTTA
TTGTTTTTTTGTTAAGCGTGGGTCGGCATGGCATCTCCACCTCCTCGCGGTCCGACCTGGGCATCCGAAG
GAGGACGCACGTCCACTCGGATGGCTAAGGGAGGGCGGGGATCCGGCTGCTAACAAAGCCCGAAAGGAAG
CTGAGTTGGCTGCTGCCACCGCTGAGCAATAACTAGCATAACCCCTTGGGGCCTCTAAACGGGTCTTGAG
GGGTTTTTTGCTGAAAGTCGCGCTTGGCGTAATCATGGTCATAGCTGTTTCCTGTGTGAAATTGTTATCC
GCTCACAATTCCACACAACATACGAGCCGGAAGCATAAAGTGTAAAGCCTGGGGTGCCTAATGAGTGAGC
TAACTCACATTAATTGCGTTGCGCTCACTGCCCGCTTTCCAGTCGGGAAACCTGTCGTGCCAGCTGCATT
AATGAATCGGCCAACGCGCGGGGAGAGGCGGTTTGCGTATTGGGCGCTCTTCCGCTTCCTCGCTCACTGA
CTCGCTGCGCTCGGTCGTTCGGCTGCGGCGAGCGGTATCAGCTCACTCAAAGGCGGTAATACGGTTATCC
ACAGAATCAGGGGATAACGCAGGAAAGAACATGTGAGCAAAAGGCCAGCAAAAGGCCAGGAACCGTAAAA
AGGCCGCGTTGCTGGCGTTTTTCCATAGGCTCCGCCCCCCTGACGAGCATCACAAAAATCGACGCTCAAG
TCAGAGGTGGCGAAACCCGACAGGACTATAAAGATACCAGGCGTTTCCCCCTGGAAGCTCCCTCGTGCGC
TCTCCTGTTCCGACCCTGCCGCTTACCGGATACCTGTCCGCCTTTCTCCCTTCGGGAAGCGTGGCGCTTT
CTCATAGCTCACGCTGTAGGTATCTCAGTTCGGTGTAGGTCGTTCGCTCCAAGCTGGGCTGTGTGCACGA
ACCCCCCGTTCAGCCCGACCGCTGCGCCTTATCCGGTAACTATCGTCTTGAGTCCAACCCGGTAAGACAC
GACTTATCGCCACTGGCAGCAGCCACTGGTAACAGGATTAGCAGAGCGAGGTATGTAGGCGGTGCTACAG
AGTTCTTGAAGTGGTGGCCTAACTACGGCTACACTAGAAGAACAGTATTTGGTATCTGCGCTCTGCTGAA
GCCAGTTACCTTCGGAAAAAGAGTTGGTAGCTCTTGATCCGGCAAACAAACCACCGCTGGTAGCGGTGGT
TTTTTTGTTTGCAAGCAGCAGATTACGCGCAGAAAAAAAGGATCTCAAGAAGATCCTTTGATCTTTTCTA
CGGGGTCTGACGCTCAGTGGAACGAAAACTCACGTTAAGGGATTTTGGTCATGAGATTATCAAAAAGGAT
CTTCACCTAGATCCTTTTAAATTAAAAATGAAGTTTTAAATCAATCTAAAGTATATATGAGTAAACTTGG
TCTGACAGTTACCAATGCTTAATCAGTGAGGCACCTATCTCAGCGATCTGTCTATTTCGTTCATCCATAG
TTGCCTGACTCCCCGTCGTGTAGATAACTACGATACGGGAGGGCTTACCATCTGGCCCCAGTGCTGCAAT
GATACCGCGAGACCCACCCTTGGAGGCTCCAGATTTATCAGCAATAAACCAGCCAGCCGGAAGGGCCGAG
CGCAGAAGTGGTCCTGCAACTTTATCCGCCTCCATCCAGTCTATTAATTGTTGCCGGGAAGCTAGAGTAA
GTAGTTCGCCAGTTAATAGTTTGCGCAACGTTGTTGCCATTGCTACAGGCATCGTGGTGTCACGCTCGTC
GTTTGGTATGGCTTCATTCAGCTCCGGTTCCCAACGATCAAGGCGAGTTACATGATCCCCCATGTTGTGC
AAAAAAGCGGTTAGCTCCTTCGGTCCTCCGATCGTTGTCAGAAGTAAGTTGGCCGCAGTGTTATCACTCA
TGGTTATGGCAGCACTGCATAATTCTCTTACTGTCATGCCATCCGTAAGATGCTTTTCTGTGACTGGTGA
GTACTCAACCAAGTCATTCTGAGAATAGTGTATGCGGCGACCGAGTTGCTCTTGCCCGGCGTCAATACGG
GATAATACCGCGCCACATAGCAGAACTTTAAAAGTGCTCATCATTGGAAAACGTTCTTCGGGGCGAAAAC
TCTCAAGGATCTTACCGCTGTTGAGATCCAGTTCGATGTAACCCACTCGTGCACCCAACTGATCTTCAGC
ATCTTTTACTTTCACCAGCGTTTCTGGGTGAGCAAAAACAGGAAGGCAAAATGCCGCAAAAAAGGGAATA
AGGGCGACACGGAAATGTTGAATACTCATACTCTTCCTTTTTCAATATTATTGAAGCATTTATCAGGGTT
ATTGTCTCATGAGCGGATACATATTTGAATGTATTTAGAAAAATAAACAAATAGGGGTTCCGCGCACATT
TCCCCGAAAAGTGCCACCTG
[124 nt withheld, positions 14791-14914]
C
[91 nt withheld, positions 14916-15006]
A
[49 nt withheld, positions 15008-15056]
CCTTTGACGTTGGAGTCCACGTTCTTT
[37 nt withheld, positions 15084-15120]
ACCCTATCTCGGTCTATTCTTTTGATTTATAAGGGATTTTGCCGATTTCGGCCTATTGGTTAAAAAAATG
AGCTGATTTAACAAAAATTTAACGCGAATTTTAACAAAATATTAACGCTTACAATTTCCATTCGCCATTC
AGGCTGCGCAACTGTTGGGAAGGGCGATCGGTGCGGGCCTCTTCGCTATTACGCCAGCTGGCGAAAGGGG
GATGTGCTGCAAGGCGATTAAGTTGGGTAACGCGAGGGTTTTCCCAGTCACGACGTTGTAAAACGACGGC
CAGTGAGCGCGCCTAGTTATTAATAGTAATCAATTACGGGGTCATTAGTTCATAGCCCATATATGGAGTT
CCGCGTTACATAACTTACGGTAAATGGCCCGCCTGGCTGACCGCCCAACGACCCCCGCCCATTGACGTCA
ATAATGACGTATGTTCCCATAGTAACGCCAATAGGGACTTTCCATTGACGTCAATGGGTGGAGTATTTAC
GGTAAACTGCCCACTTGGCAGTACATCAAGTGTATCATATGCCAAGTACGCCCCCTATTGACGTCAATGA
CGGTAAATGGCCCGCCTGGCATTATGCCCAGTACATGACCTTATGGGACTTTCCTACTTGGCAGTACATC
TACGTATTAGTCATCGCTATTACCATGGTGATGCGGTTTTGGCAGTACATCAATGGGCGTGGATAGCGGT
TTGACTCACGGGGATTTCCAAGTCTCCACCCCATTGACGTCAATGGGAGTTTGTTTTGGCACCAAAATCA
ACGGGACTTTCCAAAATGTCGTAACAACTCCGCCCCATTGACGCAAATGGGCGGTAGGCGTGTACGGTGG
GAGGTCTATATAAGCAGAGCTCTCTGGCTAACTAGAGAACCCACTGCTTACTGGCTTATCGAAATTAATA
CGACTCACTATAGGGAGACCCAAGCTGGCTAGATTAAGCGTCTGATGAGTCCGTGAGGACGAAACCCGGC
GTACCGGGTC
